Addgene plasmid #191288: pTETDuet_WTDHFR_Q33STS
Purpose: Bacterial co-expression of E. coli folA (Dihydrofolate Reductase) and E. coli thyA (Thymidylate Synthase)
Depositing lab: Kimberly Reynolds. Depositing organization: University of Texas Southwestern Medical Center. Publication: The genetic landscape of a metabolic interaction. Nguyen TN, Ingle C, Thompson S, Reynolds KA. Nat Commun. 2024 Apr 18;15(1):3351. doi: 10.1038/s41467-024-47671-0. PubMed 38637543.
Backbone
  Vector backbone: pTET-duet
  Vector type: Bacterial Expression
Growth in bacteria
  Bacterial resistance: Chloramphenicol, 25 μg/mL
  Growth temperature: 30°C
  Growth strain: DH5alpha
  Copy number: Low Copy
Gene/Insert
  Gene/Insert name: folA, thyA (alt names: DHFR; TS)
  Species: E. coli
  Mutation: WT DHFR, Q33S TYMS
  Promoter: T7 (folA), Tet (thyA)
  Cloning method: Restriction Enzyme; 5′ cloning site EcoNI (not destroyed); 3′ cloning site NotI (not destroyed)
  Sequencing primers: 5′ _GGATCTCGACGCTCTCCCTT; 3′ _CCGCTGAGCAATAACTAGC
Terms and licenses: Academic/Nonprofit Terms; Industry Terms: Not Available to Industry
Depositor comments: Please visit https://doi.org/10.1101/2023.05.28.542639 for bioRxiv preprint.
How to cite: pTETDuet_WTDHFR_Q33STS was a gift from Kimberly Reynolds (Addgene plasmid # 191288 ; http://n2t.net/addgene:191288 ; RRID:Addgene_191288)
