[The description below was written by a language model from this plasmid's Addgene catalogue record and pLannotate feature annotations shown in this document.]
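Description:
pTETDuet_WTDHFR_Q33STS is a 5.2 kb bacterial co-expression plasmid built on the pTET-duet backbone, a Duet-style vector carrying two separate expression cassettes. It replicates from a p15A origin, which is compatible with ColE1-type plasmids, and the record lists it as low copy. Selection is by chloramphenicol, through a cat gene driven by its own promoter. The annotation also picks up short fragments of IS1, an RSF origin and the tetracycline resistance gene; these appear to be backbone remnants rather than functional elements.

The payload is a pair of E. coli folate-metabolism enzymes. Wild-type dihydrofolate reductase (folA) sits downstream of a T7 promoter with an adjacent lac operator and the phage T7 gene 10 ribosome binding site, and a plasmid-borne lacI gene supplies the repressor, so this cassette has the usual T7/lac architecture. Thymidylate synthase (thyA), carrying the Q33S substitution according to the catalogue entry, is placed under the PLtetO-1 promoter, a lambda PL derivative containing tet operator sites; no tetR gene is annotated on the plasmid. Fragments of an S-Tag and a SET1 tag lie downstream of the thyA coding sequence, followed by a T7 terminator, but the record does not say whether these are translated as fusions.

The two enzymes are metabolically coupled: thymidylate synthase generates dihydrofolate as a by-product of dTMP synthesis, and DHFR reduces it. Expressing a defined DHFR and TYMS variant pair from one plasmid suits studies of how mutations in one enzyme interact with the other, consistent with the associated publication on the genetic landscape of a metabolic interaction.
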