Features (pLannotate 1.2.2; 19 found; start..end, strand, type, name):
     34..107     +  promoter       PLtetO-1 promoter: modified phage lambda PL promoter with tet operator sites (Lutz and Bujard, 1997)
    149..940     +  CDS            thyA: TYSY_ECO57 - Experimental evidence at protein level: Swiss-Prot protein existence level 1. Catalyzes the reductive methylation of 2'-deoxyuridine-5'- monophosphate (dUMP) to 2'-deoxythymidine-5'-monophosphate (dTMP) while utilizing 5,10-methylenetetrahydrofolate (mTHF) as the methyl donor and reductant in the reaction, yielding dihydrofolate (DHF) as a by- product. This enzymatic reaction provides an intracellular de novo source of dTMP, an essential precursor for DNA biosynthesis. From Escherichia coli O157:H7.
    956..997     +  CDS            S-Tag (fragment): affinity and epitope tag derived from pancreatic ribonuclease A
   1027..1044    +  CDS            SET1 (fragment): solubility-enhancement tag derived from T7 phage gene 10B
   1052..1099    +  terminator     T7 terminator: transcription terminator for bacteriophage T7 RNA polymerase
   1323..1979    -  CDS            cat: CAT_ECOLX - Experimental evidence at protein level: Swiss-Prot protein existence level 1. This enzyme is an effector of chloramphenicol resistance in bacteria. From Escherichia coli. This protein is used as a marker in many commonly used cloning vectors, such as pACYC184.
   1980..2082    -  promoter       cat promoter: promoter of the E. coli cat gene encoding chloramphenicol acetyltransferase
   2203..2346    +  mobile_element IS1 (fragment): prokaryotic transposable element IS1
   2465..2520    -  rep_origin     RSF ori (fragment): Plasmids containing the RSF 1030 origin of replication can be propagated in E. coli cells that contain additional plasmids with compatible origins.
   2608..3153    -  rep_origin     p15A ori: Plasmids containing the medium-copy-number p15A origin of replication can be propagated in E. coli cells that contain a second plasmid with the ColE1 origin.
   3265..3329    -  CDS            TcR (fragment): tetracycline efflux protein; tet; confers resistance to tetracycline
   3344..3365    -  protein_bind   CAP binding site: CAP binding activates transcription in the presence of cAMP. E. coli catabolite activator protein
   3378..4460    -  CDS            lacI: lac repressor; lacI; The lac repressor binds to the lac operator to inhibit transcription in E. coli. This inhibition can be relieved by adding lactose or isopropyl-β-D-thiogalactopyranoside (IPTG).
   4461..4538    -  promoter       lacI promoter: lacI
   4546..4581    -  CDS            TcR (fragment): tetracycline efflux protein; tet; confers resistance to tetracycline
   4584..4602    +  promoter       T7 promoter: promoter for bacteriophage T7 RNA polymerase
   4603..4627    +  protein_bind   lac operator: The lac repressor binds to the lac operator to inhibit transcription in E. coli. This inhibition can be relieved by adding lactose or isopropyl-β-D-thiogalactopyranoside (IPTG). lac repressor encoded by lacI
   4642..4664    +  RBS            RBS: efficient ribosome binding site from bacteriophage T7 gene 10 (Olins and Rangwala, 1989)
   4671..5150    +  CDS            ecDHFR: E. coli dihydrofolate reductase; folA
>Addgene plasmid #191288 | pTETDuet_WTDHFR_Q33STS | addgene full sequence | sequence record 378517 | Addgene NGS Result
CTTAAGTCGAACAGAAAGTAATCGTATTGTACATCCCTATCAGTGATAGAGATTGACATCCCTATCAGTG
ATAGAGATACTGAGCACATCAGCAGGACGCACTGACCGAATTCATTAAAGAGGAGAAAGGTACCATGCTG
CAGATCTCATGAAACAGTACCTGGAGCTGATGCAAAAAGTTCTGGATGAGGGTACCCAGAAAAACGACCG
CACGGGTACCGGAACGCTGAGCATTTTTGGCCATTCGATGCGTTTTAACCTGCAGGACGGATTCCCGCTG
GTTACGACCAAACGCTGCCACCTGCGTAGCATTATTCATGAGCTGCTGTGGTTTCTGCAAGGTGACACTA
ACATCGCGTATCTGCACGAAAACAATGTGACGATCTGGGATGAATGGGCCGATGAAAACGGCGATCTGGG
CCCAGTGTATGGTAAACAGTGGCGCGCCTGGCCAACGCCAGATGGCCGCCACATCGATCAGATCACGACC
GTGCTGAATCAACTGAAAAACGACCCGGACAGCCGCCGCATTATTGTTTCCGCGTGGAATGTGGGTGAAC
TGGATAAAATGGCGCTGGCGCCGTGCCATGCATTCTTCCAGTTTTACGTTGCGGACGGTAAGCTGAGCTG
TCAACTTTATCAGCGCAGCTGCGATGTTTTCCTCGGCCTGCCGTTCAATATCGCCAGCTACGCGTTACTG
GTGCATATGATGGCGCAGCAGTGCGACCTGGAGGTGGGTGATTTTGTCTGGACCGGCGGTGATACCCACC
TGTACAGCAACCATATGGACCAAACGCATCTGCAATTGAGCCGTGAGCCGCGTCCGCTGCCGAAACTGAT
TATTAAGCGCAAACCCGAGAGCATCTTTGACTATCGTTTCGAAGACTTCGAGATTGAAGGCTACGATCCG
CACCCGGGTATCAAAGCGCCGGTGGCTATCTAACTCGAGTCTGGTAAAGAAACCGCTGCTGCGAAATTTG
AACGCCAGCACATGGACTCGTCTACTAGCGCAGCTTAATTAACCTAGGCTGCTGCCACCGCTGAGCAATA
ACTAGCATAACCCCTTGGGGCCTCTAAACGGGTCTTGAGGGGTTTTTTGCTGAAACCTCAGGCATTTGAG
AAGCACACGGTCACACTGCTTCCGGTAGTCAATAAACCGGTAAACCAGCAATAGACATAAGCGGCTATTT
AACGACCCTGCCCTGAACCGACGACCGGGTCGAATTTGCTTTCGAATTTCTGCCATTCATCCGCTTATTA
TCACTTATTCAGGCGTAGCAACCAGGCGTTTAAGGGCACCAATAACTGCCTTAAAAAAATTACGCCCCGC
CCTGCCACTCATCGCAGTACTGTTGTAATTCATTAAGCATTCTGCCGACATGGAAGCCATCACAAACGGC
ATGATGAACCTGAATCGCCAGCGGCATCAGCACCTTGTCGCCTTGCGTATAATATTTGCCCATAGTGAAA
ACGGGGGCGAAGAAGTTGTCCATATTGGCCACGTTTAAATCAAAACTGGTGAAACTCACCCAGGGATTGG
CTGAGACGAAAAACATATTCTCAATAAACCCTTTAGGGAAATAGGCCAGGTTTTCACCGTAACACGCCAC
ATCTTGCGAATATATGTGTAGAAACTGCCGGAAATCGTCGTGGTATTCACTCCAGAGCGATGAAAACGTT
TCAGTTTGCTCATGGAAAACGGTGTAACAAGGGTGAACACTATCCCATATCACCAGCTCACCGTCTTTCA
TTGCCATACGGAACTCCGGATGAGCATTCATCAGGCGGGCAAGAATGTGAATAAAGGCCGGATAAAACTT
GTGCTTATTTTTCTTTACGGTCTTTAAAAAGGCCGTAATATCCAGCTGAACGGTCTGGTTATAGGTACAT
TGAGCAACTGACTGAAATGCCTCAAAATGTTCTTTACGATGCCATTGGGATATATCAACGGTGGTATATC
CAGTGATTTTTTTCTCCATTTTAGCTTCCTTAGCTCCTGAAAATCTCGATAACTCAAAAAATACGCCCGG
TAGTGATCTTATTTCATTATGGTGAAAGTTGGAACCTCTTACGTGCCGATCAACGTCTCATTTTCGCCAA
AAGTTGGCCCAGGGCTTCCCGGTATCAACAGGGACACCAGGATTTATTTATTCTGCGAAGTGATCTTCCG
TCACAGGTATTTATTCGGCGCAAAGTGCGTCGGGTGATGCTGCCAACTTACTGATTTAGTGTATGATGGT
GTTTTTGAGGTGCTCCAGTGGCTTCTGTTTCTATCAGCTGTCCCTCCTGTTCAGCTACTGACGGGGTGGT
GCGTAACGGCAAAAGCACCGCCGGACATCAGCGCTAGCGGAGTGTATACTGGCTTACTATGTTGGCACTG
ATGAGGGTGTCAGTGAAGTGCTTCATGTGGCAGGAGAAAAAAGGCTGCACCGGTGCGTCAGCAGAATATG
TGATACAGGATATATTCCGCTTCCTCGCTCACTGACTCGCTACGCTCGGTCGTTCGACTGCGGCGAGCGG
AAATGGCTTACGAACGGGGCGGAGATTTCCTGGAAGATGCCAGGAAGATACTTAACAGGGAAGTGAGAGG
GCCGCGGCAAAGCCGTTTTTCCATAGGCTCCGCCCCCCTGACAAGCATCACGAAATCTGACGCTCAAATC
AGTGGTGGCGAAACCCGACAGGACTATAAAGATACCAGGCGTTTCCCCCTGGCGGCTCCCTCGTGCGCTC
TCCTGTTCCTGCCTTTCGGTTTACCGGTGTCATTCCGCTGTTATGGCCGCGTTTGTCTCATTCCACGCCT
GACACTCAGTTCCGGGTAGGCAGTTCGCTCCAAGCTGGACTGTATGCACGAACCCCCCGTTCAGTCCGAC
CGCTGCGCCTTATCCGGTAACTATCGTCTTGAGTCCAACCCGGAAAGACATGCAAAAGCACCACTGGCAG
CAGCCACTGGTAATTGATTTAGAGGAGTTAGTCTTGAAGTCATGCGCCGGTTAAGGCTAAACTGAAAGGA
CAAGTTTTGGTGACTGCGCTCCTCCAAGCCAGTTACCTCGGTTCAAAGAGTTGGTAGCTCAGAGAACCTT
CGAAAAACCGCCCTGCAAGGCGGTTTTTTCGTTTTCAGAGCAAGAGATTACGCGCAGACCAAAACGATCT
CAAGAAGATCATCTTATTAATCAGATAAAATATTTCTAGATTTCAGTGCAATTTATCTCTTCAAATGTAG
CACCTGAAGTCAGCCCCATACGATATAAGTTGTAATTCTCATGTTAGTCATGCCCCGCGCCCACCGGAAG
GAGCTGACTGGGTTGAAGGCTCTCAAGGGCATCGGTCGAGATCCCGGTGCCTAATGAGTGAGCTAACTTA
CATTAATTGCGTTGCGCTCACTGCCCGCTTTCCAGTCGGGAAACCTGTCGTGCCAGCTGCATTAATGAAT
CGGCCAACGCGCGGGGAGAGGCGGTTTGCGTATTGGGCGCCAGGGTGGTTTTTCTTTTCACCAGTGAGAC
GGGCAACAGCTGATTGCCCTTCACCGCCTGGCCCTGAGAGAGTTGCAGCAAGCGGTCCACGCTGGTTTGC
CCCAGCAGGCGAAAATCCTGTTTGATGGTGGTTAACGGCGGGATATAACATGAGCTGTCTTCGGTATCGT
CGTATCCCACTACCGAGATGTCCGCACCAACGCGCAGCCCGGACTCGGTAATGGCGCGCATTGCGCCCAG
CGCCATCTGATCGTTGGCAACCAGCATCGCAGTGGGAACGATGCCCTCATTCAGCATTTGCATGGTTTGT
TGAAAACCGGACATGGCACTCCAGTCGCCTTCCCGTTCCGCTATCGGCTGAATTTGATTGCGAGTGAGAT
ATTTATGCCAGCCAGCCAGACGCAGACGCGCCGAGACAGAACTTAATGGGCCCGCTAACAGCGCGATTTG
CTGGTGACCCAATGCGACCAGATGCTCCACGCCCAGTCGCGTACCGTCTTCATGGGAGAAAATAATACTG
TTGATGGGTGTCTGGTCAGAGACATCAAGAAATAACGCCGGAACATTAGTGCAGGCAGCTTCCACAGCAA
TGGCATCCTGGTCATCCAGCGGATAGTTAATGATCAGCCCACTGACGCGTTGCGCGAGAAGATTGTGCAC
CGCCGCTTTACAGGCTTCGACGCCGCTTCGTTCTACCATCGACACCACCACGCTGGCACCCAGTTGATCG
GCGCGAGATTTAATCGCCGCGACAATTTGCGACGGCGCGTGCAGGGCCAGACTGGAGGTGGCAACGCCAA
TCAGCAACGACTGTTTGCCCGCCAGTTGTTGTGCCACGCGGTTGGGAATGTAATTCAGCTCCGCCATCGC
CGCTTCCACTTTTTCCCGCGTTTTCGCAGAAACGTGGCTGGCCTGGTTCACCACGCGGGAAACGGTCTGA
TAAGAGACACCGGCATACTCTGCGACATCGTATAACGTTACTGGTTTCACATTCACCACCCTGAATTGAC
TCTCTTCCGGGCGCTATCATGCCATACCGCGAAAGGTTTTGCGCCATTCGATGGTGTCCGGGATCTCGAC
GCTCTCCCTTATGCGACTCCTGCATTAGGAAATTAATACGACTCACTATAGGGGAATTGTGAGCGGATAA
CAATTCCCCTGTAGAAATAATTTTGTTTAACTTTAATAAGGAGATATACCATGATCAGTCTGATTGCGGC
GTTAGCGGTAGATCGCGTTATCGGCATGGAAAACGCCATGCCGTGGAACCTGCCTGCCGATCTCGCCTGG
TTTAAACGCAACACCTTAAATAAACCCGTGATTATGGGCCGCCATACCTGGGAATCAATCGGTCGTCCGT
TGCCAGGACGCAAAAATATTATCCTCAGCAGTCAACCGGGTACGGACGATCGCGTAACGTGGGTGAAGTC
GGTGGATGAAGCCATCGCGGCGTGTGGTGACGTACCAGAAATCATGGTGATTGGCGGCGGTCGCGTTTAT
GAACAGTTCTTGCCAAAAGCGCAAAAACTGTATCTGACGCATATCGACGCAGAAGTGGAAGGCGACACCC
ATTTCCCGGATTACGAGCCGGATGACTGGGAATCGGTATTCAGCGAATTCCACGATGCTGATGCGCAGAA
CTCTCACAGCTATTGCTTTGAGATTCTGGAGCGGCGGTAACAGGCGTCGACAAGCTTGCGGCCGCATAAT
G
